Addgene plasmid #14968: pBV-Luc/Del-7
Depositing lab: Joan Massague. Depositing organization: Memorial Sloan-Kettering Cancer Center. Publication: Defective repression of c-myc in breast cancer cells: A loss at the core of the transforming growth factor beta growth arrest program. Chen CR, Kang Y, Massague J. Proc Natl Acad Sci U S A. 2001 Jan 30. 98(3):992-9. 10.1073/pnas.98.3.992 PubMed 11158583.
Backbone
  Vector backbone: pBV-luciferase
  Backbone size w/o insert (bp): 4900
  Vector type: Mammalian Expression, Luciferase
Growth in bacteria
  Bacterial resistance: Ampicillin, 100 μg/mL
  Growth temperature: 37°C
  Growth strain: DH5alpha
  Copy number: High Copy
Gene/Insert
  Gene/Insert name: c-myc promoter (-26/+334) (alt name: c-myc promoter)
  Species: H. sapiens (human)
  Insert size (bp): 360
  Mutation: -26/+334 (relative to the P2 transcription initiation site) of the c-myc promoter.
  Entrez Gene: MYC (a.k.a. MRTL, MYCC, bHLHe39, c-Myc)
  Cloning method: Restriction Enzyme; 5′ cloning site KpnI (not destroyed); 3′ cloning site EcoRI (not destroyed)
  Sequencing primers: 5′ n/a; 3′ LucNrev
Terms and licenses: Academic/Nonprofit Terms; Industry Terms: Not Available to Industry
Depositor comments: -26/+334 (relative to the P2 transcription initiation site) of the c-myc promoter was amplified by PCR and subcloned into the KpnI/EcoRI site of pBV-Luc, a low basal activity luciferase reporter plasmid.
How to cite: pBV-Luc/Del-7 was a gift from Joan Massague (Addgene plasmid # 14968 ; http://n2t.net/addgene:14968 ; RRID:Addgene_14968)
