[The description below was written by a language model from this plasmid's Addgene catalogue record.]
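Description:
pBV-Luc/Del-7 is a mammalian luciferase reporter plasmid built on pBV-luciferase, a backbone of about 4.9 kb that the depositor describes as having low basal activity. It is maintained as a high-copy plasmid in E. coli under ampicillin selection. The record does not name the origin of replication or any mammalian selection marker, and no feature table is provided, so details of the backbone beyond the luciferase reporter and ampicillin resistance cannot be stated.

The insert is a 360 bp fragment of the human c-myc (MYC) promoter spanning positions -26 to +334 relative to the P2 transcription initiation site. It was amplified by PCR and cloned between the KpnI and EcoRI sites of the vector, both of which are retained. The listed sequencing primer reads back from the luciferase gene, consistent with the fragment lying upstream of the reporter. In this arrangement, luciferase expression in transfected mammalian cells depends on the transcriptional activity of the inserted promoter fragment, and the low background of the backbone helps make modest changes in promoter output measurable.

The "Del-7" name and the defined endpoints suggest that the construct is one member of a promoter deletion series, retaining only a minimal region around P2 plus downstream sequence. Such series are used to map the elements that confer regulation on a promoter. The associated publication concerns repression of c-myc by transforming growth factor beta and its loss in breast cancer cells, so the plasmid is suited to transient reporter assays testing whether this truncated c-myc promoter region still responds to TGF-beta signalling or other regulatory inputs.
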