>Addgene plasmid #14968 | pBV-Luc/Del-7 | addgene partial sequence | sequence record 21536 | LucNRev 5'-CCTTATGCAGTTGCTCTCC-3'
GGCTTTACCAACAGTACCGGAATGCCAAGCTTACTTAGATCGCAGATCTCGATACCGGATCCATTATATA
CCCGAATTCGATATCGACGTCCAGCTGCAAGGAGAGCCTTTCAGAGAAGCGGGTCCTGGCAGCGGCGGGG
AAGTGTCCCCAAATGGGCAGAATAGCCTCCCCGCGTCGGGAGAGTCGCGTCCTTGCTCGGGTGTTGTAAG
TTCCAGTGCAAAGTGCCCGCCCGCTGCTATGGGCAAAGTTTCGTGGATGCGGCAAGGGTTGCGGACCGCT
GGCTGGGGGATCAGCGGGAGGGCTGGGCCAGAGGCGAAGCCCCCTATTCGCTCCGGATCTCCCTTCCCAG
GACGCCCGCAGCGCAGCTCTGCTCGCCCGGCTCTTCCACCCTAGCCGGCCGCCCGCTCGCTCCCTCTGCC
TCTCGCTGGAATTACTACAGCGAGTTAGATAAAGCCCCGGTACCTATCGATAGAGAAATGTTCTGGCACC
TGCACTTGCACTGGGGACAGCCTATTTTGCTAGTTTGTTTTGTTTCGTTTTGTTTTGATGGAGAGCGTAT
GTTAGTACTATCGATTCACACAAAAAACCAACACACAGATGTAATGAAAATAAAGATATTTTATTGCGGC
CGCTCCAAGTACCTCCCGTACCTTAATATTACTTACTTATCATGGTAGCTTGGGCTGGCGTAATAGC
